>Addgene plasmid #231651 | pZH82 pET28a-Rai1 | addgene full sequence | sequence record 462321 | Addgene NGS Result
CGCCCAACAGTCCCCCGGCCACGGGGCCTGCCACCATACCCACGCCGAAACAAGCGCTCATGAGCCCGAA
GTGGCGAGCCCGATCTTCCCCATCGGTGATGTCGGCGATATAGGCGCCAGCAACCGCACCTGTGGCGCCG
GTGATGCCGGCCACGATGCGTCCGGCGTAGAGGATCGAGATCTCGATCCCGCGAAATTAATACGACTCAC
TATAGGGGAATTGTGAGCGGATAACAATTCCCCTCTAGAAATAATTTTGTTTAACTTTAAGAAGGAGATA
TACCATGGGTGTTAGTGCAAATTTGTTCGTAAAGCAAAGAGGGTCGACAACAGCTCTGAAGCAGCCAAAG
GAAATAGGATTCTATTCAAGAACTAAGGATGAAGAATATTTAATTAGCGATGATACGAATTTGAATTACT
ACTATCTTCCAGACGCTGAATTGGACAGGAAGTTGGATCTTTCATCAGGATTTCAGAAATTTAAGGATTA
TTACAAAGATTTTGAAGACAGGTGTTCCCTGCGTGGGCTATTAGAAACCATAGAAAGCTCTGAAAGACAT
AAAGGAAAAAAAATTAATGCTGATATAATTACTTTTAGAGGAATAGCACGGAAATTAATTTCATGTGCAT
TTGACTCTCCATCTTTTAATACAGTTGATCTTCGTATCGTTTCATTCAACGGCCAACTTTTTATCAAGGA
AGTGCCTGAAGCTGTCAATGCAGCTAAGGCTTCCTCTGCAACTGAAGCAGGGCGTAATATAAATCAAGAT
CTGAATGTATTTACAGGGTACAAGTTTGAAACTTTGGCTACTCTTTCCAATCCGTTGCAGTATACACCCC
GTGAAGTGATAGAAAAAAGAACTAAAAGGATTGTATCGCATGGAGATGAATACATTAGTGTTGTGAGAAC
TGGTGTAGGTAACTGCAAGTTAATTCTTGGTGCTGAGGTGGATTGTATATTTGACTTTAAAGAAAACGGT
AGAGACAATTTAAAACATTATGCCGAATTGAAATGTACGCAGCAAGTTGCGAACATATCGGATACGCATA
AGTTTGAGCGTAAACTGTTCCGGACCTGGCTGCAATGCTTCTTAGTTGGGATCCCAAGGATCATATATGG
TTTTAAAGACGACCATTATGTATTAAAAACTGTGGAAGAGTTTTCAACGGAGGAAGTACCTGTTTTATTA
AAGAACAATAATCCACAAGTTGGAAGTGCATGTTTAGAAGCCATTAAATGGTATGGTCTCCTTACTGAGT
GGCTTTTGAAAATGATACCAAGAGATGAGGATCCTCATTCTCAAATAAGAGCATTTAAGTTGGTTTTCGA
AAATAATCACCTAAGATTATCCGAAATTGAAGAAAGTGATGAGGAATATTCAGGTTTGATTGATGGAGAA
CATATATTATCGAACGGGTTTAAGGAGTGGAGAAAATCTTTGAAATAAGCGGCCGCACTCGAGCACCACC
ACCACCACCACTGAGATCCGGCTGCTAACAAAGCCCGAAAGGAAGCTGAGTTGGCTGCTGCCACCGCTGA
GCAATAACTAGCATAACCCCTTGGGGCCTCTAAACGGGTCTTGAGGGGTTTTTTGCTGAAAGGAGGAACT
ATATCCGGATTGGCGAATGGG
[124 nt withheld, positions 1632-1755]
C
[91 nt withheld, positions 1757-1847]
A
[49 nt withheld, positions 1849-1897]
CCTTTGACGTTGGAGTCCACGTTCTTT
[37 nt withheld, positions 1925-1961]
ACCCTATCTCGGTCTATTCTTTTGATTTATAAGGGATTTTGCCGATTTCGGCCTATTGGTTAAAAAATGA
GCTGATTTAACAAAAATTTAACGCGAATTTTAACAAAATATTAACGCTTACAATTTAGGTGGCACTTTTC
GGGGAAATGTGCGCGGAACCCCTATTTGTTTATTTTTCTAAATACATTCAAATATGTATCCGCTCATGAA
TTAATTCTTAGAAAAACTCATCGAGCATCAAATGAAACTGCAATTTATTCATATCAGGATTATCAATACC
ATATTTTTGAAAAAGCCGTTTCTGTAATGAAGGAGAAAACTCACCGAGGCAGTTCCATAGGATGGCAAGA
TCCTGGTATCGGTCTGCGATTCCGACTCGTCCAACATCAATACAACCTATTAATTTCCCCTCGTCAAAAA
TAAGGTTATCAAGTGAGAAATCACCATGAGTGACGACTGAATCCGGTGAGAATGGCAAAAGTTTATGCAT
TTCTTTCCAGACTTGTTCAACAGGCCAGCCATTACGCTCGTCATCAAAATCACTCGCATCAACCAAACCG
TTATTCATTCGTGATTGCGCCTGAGCGAGACGAAATACGCGATCGCTGTTAAAAGGACAATTACAAACAG
GAATCGAATGCAACCGGCGCAGGAACACTGCCAGCGCATCAACAATATTTTCACCTGAATCAGGATATTC
TTCTAATACCTGGAATGCTGTTTTCCCGGGGATCGCAGTGGTGAGTAACCATGCATCATCAGGAGTACGG
ATAAAATGCTTGATGGTCGGAAGAGGCATAAATTCCGTCAGCCAGTTTAGTCTGACCATCTCATCTGTAA
CATCATTGGCAACGCTACCTTTGCCATGTTTCAGAAACAACTCTGGCGCATCGGGCTTCCCATACAATCG
ATAGATTGTCGCACCTGATTGCCCGACATTATCGCGAGCCCATTTATACCCATATAAATCAGCATCCATG
TTGGAATTTAATCGCGGCCTAGAGCAAGACGTTTCCCGTTGAATATGGCTCATAACACCCCTTGTATTAC
TGTTTATGTAAGCAGACAGTTTTATTGTTCATGACCAAAATCCCTTAACGTGAGTTTTCGTTCCACTGAG
CGTCAGACCCCGTAGAAAAGATCAAAGGATCTTCTTGAGATCCTTTTTTTCTGCGCGTAATCTGCTGCTT
GCAAACAAAAAAACCACCGCTACCAGCGGTGGTTTGTTTGCCGGATCAAGAGCTACCAACTCTTTTTCCG
AAGGTAACTGGCTTCAGCAGAGCGCAGATACCAAATACTGTCCTTCTAGTGTAGCCGTAGTTAGGCCACC
ACTTCAAGAACTCTGTAGCACCGCCTACATACCTCGCTCTGCTAATCCTGTTACCAGTGGCTGCTGCCAG
TGGCGATAAGTCGTGTCTTACCGGGTTGGACTCAAGACGATAGTTACCGGATAAGGCGCAGCGGTCGGGC
TGAACGGGGGGTTCGTGCACACAGCCCAGCTTGGAGCGAACGACCTACACCGAACTGAGATACCTACAGC
GTGAGCTATGAGAAAGCGCCACGCTTCCCGAAGGGAGAAAGGCGGACAGGTATCCGGTAAGCGGCAGGGT
CGGAACAGGAGAGCGCACGAGGGAGCTTCCAGGGGGAAACGCCTGGTATCTTTATAGTCCTGTCGGGTTT
CGCCACCTCTGACTTGAGCGTCGATTTTTGTGATGCTCGTCAGGGGGGCGGAGCCTATGGAAAAACGCCA
GCAACGCGGCCTTTTTACGGTTCCTGGCCTTTTGCTGGCCTTTTGCTCACATGTTCTTTCCTGCGTTATC
CCCTGATTCTGTGGATAACCGTATTACCGCCTTTGAGTGAGCTGATACCGCTCGCCGCAGCCGAACGACC
GAGCGCAGCGAGTCAGTGAGCGAGGAAGCGGAAGAGCGCCTGATGCGGTATTTTCTCCTTACGCATCTGT
GCGGTATTTCACACCGCAATGGTGCACTCTCAGTACAATCTGCTCTGATGCCGCATAGTTAAGCCAGTAT
ACACTCCGCTATCGCTACGTGACTGGGTCATGGCTGCGCCCCGACACCCGCCAACACCCGCTGACGCGCC
CTGACGGGCTTGTCTGCTCCCGGCATCCGCTTACAGACAAGCTGTGACCGTCTCCGGGAGCTGCATGTGT
CAGAGGTTTTCACCGTCATCACCGAAACGCGCGAGGCAGCTGCGGTAAAGCTCATCAGCGTGGTCGTGAA
GCGATTCACAGATGTCTGCCTGTTCATCCGCGTCCAGCTCGTTGAGTTTCTCCAGAAGCGTTAATGTCTG
GCTTCTGATAAAGCGGGCCATGTTAAGGGCGGTTTTTTCCTGTTTGGTCACTGATGCCTCCGTGTAAGGG
GGATTTCTGTTCATGGGGGTAATGATACCGATGAAACGAGAGAGGATGCTCACGATACGGGTTACTGATG
ATGAACATGCCCGGTTACTGGAACGTTGTGAGGGTAAACAACTGGCGGTATGGATGCGGCGGGACCAGAG
AAAAATCACTCAGGGTCAATGCCAGCGCTTCGTTAATACAGATGTAGGTGTTCCACAGGGTAGCCAGCAG
CATCCTGCGATGCAGATCCGGAACATAATGGTGCAGGGCGCTGACTTCCGCGTTTCCAGACTTTACGAAA
CACGGAAACCGAAGACCATTCATGTTGTTGCTCAGGTCGCAGACGTTTTGCAGCAGCAGTCGCTTCACGT
TCGCTCGCGTATCGGTGATTCATTCTGCTAACCAGTAAGGCAACCCCGCCAGCCTAGCCGGGTCCTCAAC
GACAGGAGCACGATCATGCGCACCCGTGGGGCCGCCATGCCGGCGATAATGGCCTGCTTCTCGCCGAAAC
GTTTGGTGGCGGGACCAGTGACGAAGGCTTGAGCGAGGGCGTGCAAGATTCCGAATACCGCAAGCGACAG
GCCGATCATCGTCGCGCTCCAGCGAAAGCGGTCCTCGCCGAAAATGACCCAGAGCGCTGCCGGCACCTGT
CCTACGAGTTGCATGATAAAGAAGACAGTCATAAGTGCGGCGACGATAGTCATGCCCCGCGCCCACCGGA
AGGAGCTGACTGGGTTGAAGGCTCTCAAGGGCATCGGTCGAGATCCCGGTGCCTAATGAGTGAGCTAACT
TACATTAATTGCGTTGCGCTCACTGCCCGCTTTCCAGTCGGGAAACCTGTCGTGCCAGCTGCATTAATGA
ATCGGCCAACGCGCGGGGAGAGGCGGTTTGCGTATTGGGCGCCAGGGTGGTTTTTCTTTTCACCAGTGAG
ACGGGCAACAGCTGATTGCCCTTCACCGCCTGGCCCTGAGAGAGTTGCAGCAAGCGGTCCACGCTGGTTT
GCCCCAGCAGGCGAAAATCCTGTTTGATGGTGGTTAACGGCGGGATATAACATGAGCTGTCTTCGGTATC
GTCGTATCCCACTACCGAGATATCCGCACCAACGCGCAGCCCGGACTCGGTAATGGCGCGCATTGCGCCC
AGCGCCATCTGATCGTTGGCAACCAGCATCGCAGTGGGAACGATGCCCTCATTCAGCATTTGCATGGTTT
GTTGAAAACCGGACATGGCACTCCAGTCGCCTTCCCGTTCCGCTATCGGCTGAATTTGATTGCGAGTGAG
ATATTTATGCCAGCCAGCCAGACGCAGACGCGCCGAGACAGAACTTAATGGGCCCGCTAACAGCGCGATT
TGCTGGTGACCCAATGCGACCAGATGCTCCACGCCCAGTCGCGTACCGTCTTCATGGGAGAAAATAATAC
TGTTGATGGGTGTCTGGTCAGAGACATCAAGAAATAACGCCGGAACATTAGTGCAGGCAGCTTCCACAGC
AATGGCATCCTGGTCATCCAGCGGATAGTTAATGATCAGCCCACTGACGCGTTGCGCGAGAAGATTGTGC
ACCGCCGCTTTACAGGCTTCGACGCCGCTTCGTTCTACCATCGACACCACCACGCTGGCACCCAGTTGAT
CGGCGCGAGATTTAATCGCCGCGACAATTTGCGACGGCGCGTGCAGGGCCAGACTGGAGGTGGCAACGCC
AATCAGCAACGACTGTTTGCCCGCCAGTTGTTGTGCCACGCGGTTGGGAATGTAATTCAGCTCCGCCATC
GCCGCTTCCACTTTTTCCCGCGTTTTCGCAGAAACGTGGCTGGCCTGGTTCACCACGCGGGAAACGGTCT
GATAAGAGACACCGGCATACTCTGCGACATCGTATAACGTTACTGGTTTCACATTCACCACCCTGAATTG
ACTCTCTTCCGGGCGCTATCATGCCATACCGCGAAAGGTTTTGCGCCATTCGATGGTGTCCGGGATCTCG
ACGCTCTCCCTTATGCGACTCCTGCATTAGGAAGCAGCCCAGTAGTAGGTTGAGGCCGTTGAGCACCGCC
GCCGCAAGGAATGGTGCATGCAAGGAGATGG
Features (pLannotate 1.2.2; 19 found; start..end, strand, type, name):
    198..216     +  promoter       T7 promoter: promoter for bacteriophage T7 RNA polymerase
    217..241     +  protein_bind   lac operator: The lac repressor binds to the lac operator to inhibit transcription in E. coli. This inhibition can be relieved by adding lactose or isopropyl-β-D-thiogalactopyranoside (IPTG). lac repressor encoded by lacI
    256..278     +  RBS            RBS: efficient ribosome binding site from bacteriophage T7 gene 10 (Olins and Rangwala, 1989)
    285..1445    +  CDS            RAI1: DXO_YEAST - Experimental evidence at protein level: Swiss-Prot protein existence level 1. Decapping enzyme for NAD-capped RNAs: specifically hydrolyzes the nicotinamide adenine dinucleotide (NAD) cap from a subset of RNAs by removing the entire NAD moiety from the 5'-end of an NAD-capped RNA (By similarity). The NAD-cap is present at the 5'-end of some RNAs and snoRNAs. In contrast to the canonical 5'-end N7 methylguanosine (m7G) cap, the NAD cap promotes mRNA decay (By similarity). Also acts as a non-canonical decapping enzyme that removes the entire cap structure of m7G capped or incompletel
   1464..1481    +  CDS            9xHis (fragment): 9xHis affinity tag
   1491..1540    +  CDS            SET1 (fragment): solubility-enhancement tag derived from T7 phage gene 10B
   1548..1595    +  terminator     T7 terminator: transcription terminator for bacteriophage T7 RNA polymerase
   1632..2060    +  rep_origin     f1 ori (sequence partly withheld): f1 bacteriophage origin of replication; arrow indicates direction of (+) strand synthesis
   2113..2170    +  promoter       AmpR promoter (fragment): bla
   2179..2994    -  CDS            KanR: aminoglycoside phosphotransferase; aph(3')-Ia; confers resistance to kanamycin in bacteria or G418 (Geneticin®) in eukaryotes
   3116..3704    +  rep_origin     ori: high-copy-number ColE1/pMB1/pBR322/pUC origin of replication
   3890..4029    -  misc_feature   bom: basis of mobility region from pBR322
   4131..4322    -  CDS            rop: Rop protein, which maintains plasmids at low copy number; rop
   4339..4719    +  CDS            YPB1_ECOLX: Protein predicted: Swiss-Prot protein existence level 4. From Escherichia coli.
   4791..5082    -  CDS            TcR (fragment): tetracycline efflux protein; tet; confers resistance to tetracycline
   5097..5118    -  protein_bind   CAP binding site: CAP binding activates transcription in the presence of cAMP. E. coli catabolite activator protein
   5131..6213    -  CDS            lacI: lac repressor; lacI; The lac repressor binds to the lac operator to inhibit transcription in E. coli. This inhibition can be relieved by adding lactose or isopropyl-β-D-thiogalactopyranoside (IPTG).
   6214..6291    -  promoter       lacI promoter: lacI
   6299..176     -  CDS            TcR (fragment) (across the origin): tetracycline efflux protein; tet; confers resistance to tetracycline
