[The description below was written by a language model from this plasmid's Addgene catalogue record and pLannotate feature annotations shown in this document.]
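Description:
pZH82 pET28a-Rai1 is a bacterial expression plasmid built on the pET28a backbone for producing the Saccharomyces cerevisiae protein Rai1 (YGL246C) in E. coli without an affinity tag. The sequenced record is 6,402 nt. It is maintained through a ColE1/pMB1-type origin accompanied by the bom site and the rop gene, which together with the origin give the moderate copy number typical of pBR322-derived pET vectors (the catalogue lists copy number as unknown). Selection is by kanamycin through the aph(3')-Ia gene. An f1 origin is also present, along with short remnants of the tetracycline resistance gene and other pBR322-derived sequence that have no functional role here.

The RAI1 open reading frame sits directly downstream of the T7 promoter, a lac operator and the T7 gene 10 ribosome binding site, and is followed by the T7 terminator. The plasmid-borne lacI gene supplies repressor that holds the promoter off until IPTG is added, so expression requires a host providing T7 RNA polymerase. The coding sequence begins just after the ribosome binding site, consistent with removal of the vector's N-terminal tag region. A His-tag fragment is annotated a short distance downstream of the RAI1 CDS. Given the depositor's "no tag" statement, this is presumably the vector's C-terminal His sequence left untranslated beyond the insert's stop codon, although the feature table alone does not confirm that.

Rai1 is a non-canonical decapping enzyme acting on NAD-capped and incompletely capped RNAs. The associated publication concerns termination of RNA polymerase II transcription, suggesting the plasmid was used to make recombinant Rai1 for biochemical work on that topic.
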