Addgene plasmid #231651: pZH82 pET28a-Rai1
Purpose: Bacterial expression vector expressing yeast S. cerevisiae rai1, no tag
Depositing lab: Jesper Svejstrup. Depositing organization: University of Copenhagen. Publication: DNA-directed termination of RNA polymerase II transcription. Han Z, Moore GA, Mitter R, Lopez Martinez D, Wan L, Dirac Svejstrup AB, Rueda DS, Svejstrup JQ. Mol Cell. 2023 Sep 21;83(18):3253-3267.e7. doi: 10.1016/j.molcel.2023.08.007. Epub 2023 Sep 7. PubMed 37683646.
Backbone
  Vector backbone: pET28a
  Vector type: Bacterial Expression
Growth in bacteria
  Bacterial resistance: Kanamycin, 50 μg/mL
  Growth temperature: 37°C
  Growth strain: DH5alpha
  Copy number: Unknown
Gene/Insert
  Gene/Insert name: rai1
  Species: S. cerevisiae (budding yeast)
  Entrez Gene: RAI1 (a.k.a. YGL246C)
Terms and licenses: Academic/Nonprofit Terms; Industry Terms: Not Available to Industry
How to cite: pZH82 pET28a-Rai1 was a gift from Jesper Svejstrup (Addgene plasmid # 231651 ; http://n2t.net/addgene:231651 ; RRID:Addgene_231651)
